Addgene plasmid #129652: pCAGGS_2paCRY2(D387A)
Purpose: 2P-activatable CRY2 with the FAD-disrupting mutation
Depositing lab: Michiyuki Matsuda. Depositing organization: Kyoto University, Graduate School of Biostudies. Publication: FRET-assisted photoactivation of flavoproteins for in vivo two-photon optogenetics. Kinjo T, Terai K, Horita S, Nomura N, Sumiyama K, Togashi K, Iwata S, Matsuda M. Nat Methods. 2019 Sep 9. pii: 10.1038/s41592-019-0541-5. doi: 10.1038/s41592-019-0541-5. PubMed 31501546.
Backbone
  Vector backbone: pCAGGS
  Vector type: Mammalian Expression
Growth in bacteria
  Bacterial resistance: Ampicillin, 100 μg/mL
  Growth temperature: 37°C
  Growth strain: DH5alpha
  Copy number: Unknown
Gene/Insert
  Gene/Insert name: 2paCRY2(D387A)
  Species: A. thaliana (mustard weed)
  Insert size (bp): 2100
  Promoter: CAG
  Tag / fusion protein: mTagBFP2
  Cloning method: Ligation Independent Cloning
  Sequencing primers: 5′ pCAGGS-5
Terms and licenses: Academic/Nonprofit Terms; Industry Terms: Not Available to Industry
How to cite: pCAGGS_2paCRY2(D387A) was a gift from Michiyuki Matsuda (Addgene plasmid # 129652 ; http://n2t.net/addgene:129652 ; RRID:Addgene_129652)
