[The description below was written by a language model from this plasmid's Addgene catalogue record and pLannotate feature annotations shown in this document.]
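Description:
pCAGGS_2paCRY2(D387A) is a mammalian expression plasmid built on the pCAGGS backbone. It is propagated in E. coli through a high-copy ColE1/pUC-type origin and selected with ampicillin via the β-lactamase gene and its native promoter. Expression in mammalian cells is driven by the CAG promoter, annotated here as its three parts: the human CMV immediate-early enhancer, the chicken β-actin promoter and a chimeric chicken β-actin/rabbit β-globin intron. Transcripts end at a rabbit β-globin polyadenylation signal. The backbone also carries an SV40 origin of replication, which allows episomal amplification in cells expressing SV40 large T antigen. An SV40 poly(A) signal and remnants of the lac promoter/operator region and lacI are also present and play no evident role in the payload.

The insert, listed at about 2.1 kb, encodes 2paCRY2(D387A), a two-photon-activatable form of Arabidopsis thaliana cryptochrome 2 fused to the blue fluorescent protein mTagBFP2. The title of the associated publication indicates that the design relies on FRET-assisted photoactivation of a flavoprotein, which suggests the fluorescent protein passes two-photon excitation energy to the CRY2 flavin chromophore. The D387A substitution is described as disrupting FAD, so this version probably serves as a light-insensitive negative control for the functional 2paCRY2 construct, although the record does not state that use explicitly.

The automated annotation recognises only the TagBFP-like coding segment. The flanking regions between the intron and the poly(A) signal, which presumably contain the CRY2 sequence, are unannotated, so the order of the fusion partners cannot be confirmed from the tables. The depositor sequence (6,874 nt) and the partial NGS-derived sequence (6,828 nt) show the same overall feature layout.
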