Features (pLannotate 1.2.2; 16 found; start..end, strand, type, name):
      8..387     +  enhancer       CMV enhancer: human cytomegalovirus immediate early enhancer
    390..665     +  promoter       chicken β-actin promoter: No description available
    666..1678    +  intron         chimeric intron: chimera between introns from chicken β-actin and rabbit β-globin
   2224..2907    +  CDS            TagBFP: TagBFP is a basic (constitutively fluorescent) blue fluorescent protein published in 2008, derived from Entacmaea quadricolor. It is reported to be a very rapidly-maturing monomer with very low acid sensitivity.
   3963..4018    +  polyA_signal   β-globin poly(A) signal: rabbit β-globin polyadenylation signal (Gil and Proudfoot, 1987)
   4401..4417    -  protein_bind   lac operator: The lac repressor binds to the lac operator to inhibit transcription in E. coli. This inhibition can be relieved by adding lactose or isopropyl-β-D-thiogalactopyranoside (IPTG). lac repressor encoded by lacI
   4425..4455    -  promoter       lac promoter: promoter for the E. coli lac operon
   4470..4491    -  protein_bind   CAP binding site: CAP binding activates transcription in the presence of cAMP. E. coli catabolite activator protein
   4504..4543    -  CDS            lacI (fragment): lac repressor; lacI; The lac repressor binds to the lac operator to inhibit transcription in E. coli. This inhibition can be relieved by adding lactose or isopropyl-β-D-thiogalactopyranoside (IPTG).
   4550..4572    +  promoter       SV40 promoter (fragment): SV40 enhancer and early promoter
   4596..4731    +  rep_origin     SV40 ori: SV40 origin of replication
   4751..4885    +  polyA_signal   SV40 poly(A) signal: SV40 polyadenylation signal
   4887..4941    -  CDS            lacI (fragment): lac repressor; lacI; The lac repressor binds to the lac operator to inhibit transcription in E. coli. This inhibition can be relieved by adding lactose or isopropyl-β-D-thiogalactopyranoside (IPTG).
   5124..5712    -  rep_origin     ori: high-copy-number ColE1/pMB1/pBR322/pUC origin of replication
   5883..6743    -  CDS            AmpR: β-lactamase; bla; confers resistance to ampicillin, carbenicillin, and related antibiotics
   6744..6848    -  promoter       AmpR promoter: bla
>Addgene plasmid #129652 | pCAGGS_2paCRY2(D387A) | depositor full sequence | sequence record 248891 | pCAGGS_2paCRY2(D387A) sequence 6874 bps
GTCGATCGACATTGATTATTGACTAGTTATTAATAGTAATCAATTACGGGGTCATTAGTTCATAGCCCAT
ATATGGAGTTCCGCGTTACATAACTTACGGTAAATGGCCCGCCTGGCTGACCGCCCAACGACCCCCGCCC
ATTGACGTCAATAATGACGTATGTTCCCATAGTAACGCCAATAGGGACTTTCCATTGACGTCAATGGGTG
GACTATTTACGGTAAACTGCCCACTTGGCAGTACATCAAGTGTATCATATGCCAAGTACGCCCCCTATTG
ACGTCAATGACGGTAAATGGCCCGCCTGGCATTATGCCCAGTACATGACCTTATGGGACTTTCCTACTTG
GCAGTACATCTACGTATTAGTCATCGCTATTACCATGGGTCGAGGTGAGCCCCACGTTCTGCTTCACTCT
CCCCATCTCCCCCCCCTCCCCACCCCCAATTTTGTATTTATTTATTTTTTAATTATTTTGTGCAGCGATG
GGGGCGGGGGGGGGGGGGGCGCGCGCCAGGCGGGGCGGGGCGGGGGCGAGGGCGGGGCGGGGCGAGGCGG
AGAGGTGCGGCGGCAGCCAATCAGAGCGGCGCGCTCCGAAAGTTTCCTTTTATGGCGAGGCGGCGGCGGC
GGCGGCCCTATAAAAAGCGAAGCGCGCGGCGGGCGGGAGTCGCTGCGTTGCCTTCGCCCCGTGCCCCGCT
CCGCGCCGCCTCGCGCCGCCCGCCCCGGCTCTGACTGACCGCGTTACTCCCACAGGTGAGCGGGCGGGAC
GGCCCTTCTCCTCCGGGCTGTAATTAGCGCTTGGTTTAATGACGGCTCGTTTCTTTTCTGTGGCTGCGTG
AAAGCCTTAAAGGGCTCCGGGAGGGCCCTTTGTGCGGGGGGGAGCGGCTCGGGGGGTGCGTGCGTGTGTG
TGTGCGTGGGGAGCGCCGCGTGCGGCCCGCGCTGCCCGGCGGCTGTGAGCGCTGCGGGCGCGGCGCGGGG
CTTTGTGCGCTCCGCGTGTGCGCGAGGGGAGCGCGGCCGGGGGCGGTGCCCCGCGGTGCGGGGGGGCTGC
GAGGGGAACAAAGGCTGCGTGCGGGGTGTGTGCGTGGGGGGGTGAGCAGGGGGTGTGGGCGCGGCGGTCG
GGCTGTAACCCCCCCCTGCACCCCCCTCCCCGAGTTGCTGAGCACGGCCCGGCTTCGGGTGCGGGGCTCC
GTGCGGGGCGTGGCGCGGGGCTCGCCGTGCCGGGCGGGGGGTGGCGGCAGGTGGGGGTGCCGGGCGGGGC
GGGGCCGCCTCGGGCCGGGGAGGGCTCGGGGGAGGGGCGCGGCGGCCCCGGAGCGCCGGCGGCTGTCGAG
GCGCGGCGAGCCGCAGCCATTGCCTTTTATGGTAATCGTGCGAGAGGGCGCAGGGACTTCCTTTGTCCCA
AATCTGGCGGAGCCGAAATCTGGGAGGCGCCGCCGCACCCCCTCTAGCGGGCGCGGGCGAAGCGGTGCGG
CGCCGGCAGGAAGGAAATGGGCGGGGAGGGCCTTCGTGCGTCGCCGCGCCGCCGTCCCCTTCTCCATCTC
CAGCCTCGGGGCTGCCGCAGGGGGACGGCTGCCTTCGGGGGGGACGGGGCAGGGCGGGGTTCGGCTTCTG
GCGTGTGACCGGCGGCTCTAGCTAGAGCCTCTGCTAACCATGTTCATGCCTTCTTCTTTTTCCTACAGCT
CCTGGGCAACGTGCTGGTTGTTGTGCTGTCTCATCATTTTGGCAAGAATTCACCATGAAGATGGACAAGA
AAACCATCGTGTGGTTTCGGAGAGATCTGAGGATTGAGGACAACCCAGCCCTGGCCGCTGCCGCTCACGA
AGGCAGCGTGTTTCCAGTGTTCATCTGGTGCCCCGAGGAAGAGGGACAGTTCTACCCAGGAAGGGCCAGC
CGCTGGTGGATGAAGCAGTCCCTGGCTCACCTGTCTCAGAGTCTGAAGGCCCTGGGGTCAGATCTGACCC
TGATCAAAACCCATAACACAATCAGCGCCATTCTGGACTGTATTCGGGTGACTGGAGCCACCAAAGTGGT
GTTTAATCACCTGTATGATCCCGTGAGCCTGGTGCGGGACCATACAGTGAAGGAGAAACTGGTGGAAAGA
GGCATCAGTGTGCAGTCATACAACGGGGATCTGCTGTATGAGCCATGGGAAATCTACTGCGAGAAGGGGA
AACCCTTTACCAGCTTCAATTCCTACTGGAAGAAATGTCTGGACGGATCTGGAATGAGCGAGCTGATTAA
GGAGAACATGCACATGAAGCTGTACATGGAGGGCACCGTGGACAACCATCACTTCAAGTGCACATCCGAG
GGCGAAGGCAAGCCCTACGAGGGCACCCAGACCATGAGAATCAAGGTGGTCGAGGGCGGCCCTCTCCCCT
TCGCCTTCGACATCCTGGCTACTAGCTTCCTCTACGGCAGCAAGACCTTCATCAACCACACCCAGGGCAT
CCCCGACTTCTTCAAGCAGTCCTTCCCTGAGGGCTTCACATGGGAGAGAGTCACCACATACGAAGACGGG
GGCGTGCTGACCGCTACCCAGGACACCAGCCTCCAGGACGGCTGCCTCATCTACAACGTCAAGATCAGAG
GGGTGAACTTCACATCCAACGGCCCTGTGATGCAGAAGAAAACACTCGGCTGGGAGGCATTCACCGAGAC
GCTGTACCCCGCTGACGGCGGCCTGGAAGGCAGAAACGACATGGCCCTGAAGCTCGTGGGCGGGAGCCAT
CTGATCGCAAACGCCAAGACCACATATAGATCCAAGAAACCCGCTAAGAACCTCAAGATGCCTGGCGTCT
ACTATGTGGACTACAGACTGGAAAGAATCAAGGAGGCCAACAACGAGACCTACGTCGAGCAGCACGAGGT
GGCAGTGGCCAGATACGGTAGCGGTCCATGGAGGCTGATGCCTATTACAGCCGCTGCCGAAGCTATCTGG
GCCTGCTCCATTGAAGAGCTGGGACTGGAAAACGAGGCCGAAAAGCCTTCTAATGCTCTGCTGACTCGCG
CCTGGTCCCCAGGATGGTCTAACGCTGATAAACTGCTGAATGAGTTCATCGAAAAGCAGCTGATTGACTA
TGCCAAAAACTCTAAGAAAGTGGTGGGCAACAGCACCAGCCTGCTGTCTCCATACCTGCACTTTGGAGAG
ATCAGTGTGCGGCACGTGTTCCAGTGCGCTAGAATGAAGCAGATCATTTGGGCCAGGGATAAAAACAGTG
AGGGCGAAGAGTCAGCCGACCTGTTTCTGAGGGGAATCGGACTGAGGGAGTACTCCCGCTATATTTGTTT
CAATTTTCCCTTCACTCACGAACAGTCACTGCTGAGCCATCTGCGGTTCTTTCCTTGGGACGCTGATGTG
GACAAGTTCAAAGCCTGGCGGCAGGGAAGAACAGGCTATCCCCTGGTGGATGCTGGAATGAGAGAGCTGT
GGGCCACTGGCTGGATGCACAATAGGATCCGCGTGATTGTGAGCTCCTTTGCTGTGAAGTTCCTGCTGCT
GCCTTGGAAGTGGGGCATGAAATATTTTTGGGATACACTGCTAGCTGCCGACCTGGAGTGTGACATCCTG
GGGTGGCAGTACATCTCCGGATCTATTCCAGATGGCCATGAACTGGATAGGCTGGACAACCCCGCTCTGC
AGGGCGCTAAGTATGACCCTGAGGGAGAATACATCAGGCAGTGGCTGCCTGAGCTGGCTAGGCTGCCAAC
TGAATGGATTCACCATCCCTGGGACGCTCCTCTGACAGTGCTGAAGGCCAGTGGGGTGGAGCTGGGAACT
AATTACGCTAAACCTATCGTGGATATTGACACCGCCAGAGAGCTGCTGGCTAAGGCCATCTCCCGGACCA
GAGAAGCCCAGATCATGATTGGCGCTGCCTCTAGATAAGTCGACGGATCTTTTTCCCTCTGCCAAAAATT
ATGGGGACATCATGAAGCCCCTTGAGCATCTGACTTCTGGCTAATAAAGGAAATTTATTTTCATTGCAAT
AGTGTGTTGGAATTTTTTGTGTCTCTCACTCGGAAGGACATATGGGAGGGCAAATCATTTAAAACATCAG
AATGAGTATTTGGTTTAGAGTTTGGCAACATATGCCATATGCTGGCTGCCATGAACAAAGGTGGCTATAA
AGAGGTCATCAGTATATGAAACAGCCCCCTGCTGTCCATTCCTTATTCCATAGAAAAGCCTTGACTTGAG
GTTAGATTTTTTTTTATATTTTGTTTGTGTTATTTTTTTCTTTAACATCCCTAAAATTTTCCTTACATGT
TTTACTAGCCAGATTTTTCCTCCTCTCCTGACTACTCCCAGTCATAGCTGTCCCTCTTCTCTTATGAAGA
TCCCTCGACCTGCAGCCCAAGCTTGGCGTAATCATGGTCATAGCTGTTTCCTGTGTGAAATTGTTATCCG
CTCACAATTCCACACAACATACGAGCCGGAAGCATAAAGTGTAAAGCCTGGGGTGCCTAATGAGTGAGCT
AACTCACATTAATTGCGTTGCGCTCACTGCCCGCTTTCCAGTCGGGAAACCTGTCGTGCCAGCGGATCCG
CATCTCAATTAGTCAGCAACCATAGTCCCGCCCCTAACTCCGCCCATCCCGCCCCTAACTCCGCCCAGTT
CCGCCCATTCTCCGCCCCATGGCTGACTAATTTTTTTTATTTATGCAGAGGCCGAGGCCGCCTCGGCCTC
TGAGCTATTCCAGAAGTAGTGAGGAGGCTTTTTTGGAGGCCTAGGCTTTTGCAAAAAGCTAACTTGTTTA
TTGCAGCTTATAATGGTTACAAATAAAGCAATAGCATCACAAATTTCACAAATAAAGCATTTTTTTCACT
GCATTCTAGTTGTGGTTTGTCCAAACTCATCAATGTATCTTATCATGTCTGGATCCGCTGCATTAATGAA
TCGGCCAACGCGCGGGGAGAGGCGGTTTGCGTATTGGGCGCTCTTCCGCTTCCTCGCTCACTGACTCGCT
GCGCTCGGTCGTTCGGCTGCGGCGAGCGGTATCAGCTCACTCAAAGGCGGTAATACGGTTATCCACAGAA
TCAGGGGATAACGCAGGAAAGAACATGTGAGCAAAAGGCCAGCAAAAGGCCAGGAACCGTAAAAAGGCCG
CGTTGCTGGCGTTTTTCCATAGGCTCCGCCCCCCTGACGAGCATCACAAAAATCGACGCTCAAGTCAGAG
GTGGCGAAACCCGACAGGACTATAAAGATACCAGGCGTTTCCCCCTGGAAGCTCCCTCGTGCGCTCTCCT
GTTCCGACCCTGCCGCTTACCGGATACCTGTCCGCCTTTCTCCCTTCGGGAAGCGTGGCGCTTTCTCAAT
GCTCACGCTGTAGGTATCTCAGTTCGGTGTAGGTCGTTCGCTCCAAGCTGGGCTGTGTGCACGAACCCCC
CGTTCAGCCCGACCGCTGCGCCTTATCCGGTAACTATCGTCTTGAGTCCAACCCGGTAAGACACGACTTA
TCGCCACTGGCAGCAGCCACTGGTAACAGGATTAGCAGAGCGAGGTATGTAGGCGGTGCTACAGAGTTCT
TGAAGTGGTGGCCTAACTACGGCTACACTAGAAGGACAGTATTTGGTATCTGCGCTCTGCTGAAGCCAGT
TACCTTCGGAAAAAGAGTTGGTAGCTCTTGATCCGGCAAACAAACCACCGCTGGTAGCGGTGGTTTTTTT
GTTTGCAAGCAGCAGATTACGCGCAGAAAAAAAGGATCTCAAGAAGATCCTTTGATCTTTTCTACGGGGT
CTGACGCTCAGTGGAACGAAAACTCACGTTAAGGGATTTTGGTCATGAGATTATCAAAAAGGATCTTCAC
CTAGATCCTTTTAAATTAAAAATGAAGTTTTAAATCAATCTAAAGTATATATGAGTAAACTTGGTCTGAC
AGTTACCAATGCTTAATCAGTGAGGCACCTATCTCAGCGATCTGTCTATTTCGTTCATCCATAGTTGCCT
GACTCCCCGTCGTGTAGATAACTACGATACGGGAGGGCTTACCATCTGGCCCCAGTGCTGCAATGATACC
GCGAGACCCACGCTCACCGGCTCCAGATTTATCAGCAATAAACCAGCCAGCCGGAAGGGCCGAGCGCAGA
AGTGGTCCTGCAACTTTATCCGCCTCCATCCAGTCTATTAATTGTTGCCGGGAAGCTAGAGTAAGTAGTT
CGCCAGTTAATAGTTTGCGCAACGTTGTTGCCATTGCTACAGGCATCGTGGTGTCACGCTCGTCGTTTGG
TATGGCTTCATTCAGCTCCGGTTCCCAACGATCAAGGCGAGTTACATGATCCCCCATGTTGTGCAAAAAA
GCGGTTAGCTCCTTCGGTCCTCCGATCGTTGTCAGAAGTAAGTTGGCCGCAGTGTTATCACTCATGGTTA
TGGCAGCACTGCATAATTCTCTTACTGTCATGCCATCCGTAAGATGCTTTTCTGTGACTGGTGAGTACTC
AACCAAGTCATTCTGAGAATAGTGTATGCGGCGACCGAGTTGCTCTTGCCCGGCGTCAATACGGGATAAT
ACCGCGCCACATAGCAGAACTTTAAAAGTGCTCATCATTGGAAAACGTTCTTCGGGGCGAAAACTCTCAA
GGATCTTACCGCTGTTGAGATCCAGTTCGATGTAACCCACTCGTGCACCCAACTGATCTTCAGCATCTTT
TACTTTCACCAGCGTTTCTGGGTGAGCAAAAACAGGAAGGCAAAATGCCGCAAAAAAGGGAATAAGGGCG
ACACGGAAATGTTGAATACTCATACTCTTCCTTTTTCAATATTATTGAAGCATTTATCAGGGTTATTGTC
TCATGAGCGGATACATATTTGAATGTATTTAGAAAAATAAACAAATAGGGGTTCCGCGCACATTTCCCCG
AAAAGTGCCACCTG
