Features (pLannotate 1.2.2; 17 found; start..end, strand, type, name):
      1..380     +  enhancer       CMV enhancer: human cytomegalovirus immediate early enhancer
    382..501     +  promoter       chicken β-actin promoter (fragment): No description available
    493..619     +  promoter       chicken β-actin promoter (fragment): No description available
    620..1640    +  intron         chimeric intron: chimera between introns from chicken β-actin and rabbit β-globin
   2177..2839    +  CDS            TagBFP (fragment): TagBFP is a basic (constitutively fluorescent) blue fluorescent protein published in 2008, derived from Entacmaea quadricolor. It is reported to be a very rapidly-maturing monomer with very low acid sensitivity.
   3907..3962    +  polyA_signal   β-globin poly(A) signal: rabbit β-globin polyadenylation signal (Gil and Proudfoot, 1987)
   4347..4363    -  protein_bind   lac operator: The lac repressor binds to the lac operator to inhibit transcription in E. coli. This inhibition can be relieved by adding lactose or isopropyl-β-D-thiogalactopyranoside (IPTG). lac repressor encoded by lacI
   4371..4401    -  promoter       lac promoter: promoter for the E. coli lac operon
   4416..4437    -  protein_bind   CAP binding site: CAP binding activates transcription in the presence of cAMP. E. coli catabolite activator protein
   4450..4489    -  CDS            lacI (fragment): lac repressor; lacI; The lac repressor binds to the lac operator to inhibit transcription in E. coli. This inhibition can be relieved by adding lactose or isopropyl-β-D-thiogalactopyranoside (IPTG).
   4496..4518    +  promoter       SV40 promoter (fragment): SV40 enhancer and early promoter
   4542..4677    +  rep_origin     SV40 ori: SV40 origin of replication
   4697..4831    +  polyA_signal   SV40 poly(A) signal: SV40 polyadenylation signal
   4833..4887    -  CDS            lacI (fragment): lac repressor; lacI; The lac repressor binds to the lac operator to inhibit transcription in E. coli. This inhibition can be relieved by adding lactose or isopropyl-β-D-thiogalactopyranoside (IPTG).
   5070..5658    -  rep_origin     ori: high-copy-number ColE1/pMB1/pBR322/pUC origin of replication
   5829..6689    -  CDS            AmpR: β-lactamase; bla; confers resistance to ampicillin, carbenicillin, and related antibiotics
   6690..6794    -  promoter       AmpR promoter: bla
>Addgene plasmid #129652 | pCAGGS_2paCRY2(D387A) | addgene full sequence | sequence record 254060 | Addgene Partial NGS Result
GACATTGATTATTGACTAGTTATTAATAGTAATCAATTACGGGGTCATTAGTTCATAGCCCATATATGGA
GTTCCGCGTTACATAACTTACGGTAAATGGCCCGCCTGGCTGACCGCCCAACGACCCCCGCCCATTGACG
TCAATAATGACGTATGTTCCCATAGTAACGCCAATAGGGACTTTCCATTGACGTCAATGGGTGGAGTATT
TACGGTAAACTGCCCACTTGGCAGTACATCAAGTGTATCATATGCCAAGTACGCCCCCTATTGACGTCAA
TGACGGTAAATGGCCCGCCTGGCATTATGCCCAGTACATGACCTTATGGGACTTTCCTACTTGGCAGTAC
ATCTACGTATTAGTCATCGCTATTACCATGGTCGAGGTGAGCCCCACGTTCTGCTTCACTCTCCCCATCT
CCCCCCCCTCCCCACCCCCAATTTTGTATTTATTTATTTTTTAATTATTTTGTGCAGCGATGGGGGCGGG
GGGGGGGGGGGCGGGGCGAGGCGGAGAGGTGCGGCGGCAGCCAATCAGAGCGGCGCGCTCCGAAAGTTTC
CTTTTATGGCGAGGCGGCGGCGGCGGCGGCCCTATAAAAAGCGAAGCGCGCGGCGGGCGGGAGTCGCTGC
GCGCTGCCTTCGCCCCGTGCCCCGCTCCGCCGCCGCCTCGCGCCGCCCGCCCCGGCTCTGACTGACCGCG
TTACTCCCACAGGTGAGCGGGCGGGACGGCCCTTCTCCTCCGGGCTGTAATTAGCGCTTGGTTTAATGAC
GGCTTGTTTCTTTTCTGTGGCTGCGTGAAAGCCTTGAGGGGCTCCGGGAGGGCCCTTTGTGCGGGGGGAG
CGGCTCGGGGGGTGCGTGCGTGTGTGTGTGCGTGGGGAGCGCCGCGTGCGGCTCCGCGCTGCCCGGCGGC
TGTGAGCGCTGCGGGCGCGGCGCGGGGCTTTGTGCGCTCCGCAGTGTGCGCGAGGGGAGCGCGGCCGGGG
GCGGTGCCCCGCGGTGCGGGGGGGGCTGCGAGGGGAACAAAGGCTGCGTGCGGGGTGTGTGCGTGGGGGG
GTGAGCAGGGGGTGTGGGCGCGTCGGTCGGGCTGCAACCCCCCCTGCACCCCCCTCCCCGAGTTGCTGAG
CACGGCCCGGCTTCGGGTGCGGGGCTCCGTACGGGGCGTGGCGCGGGGCTCGCCGTGCCGGGCGGGGGGT
GGCGGCAGGTGGGGGTGCCGGGCGGGGCGGGGCCGCCTCGGGCCGGGGAGGGCTCGGGGGAGGGGCGCGG
CGGCCCCCGGAGCGCCGGCGGCTGTCGAGGCGCGGCGAGCCGCAGCCATTGCCTTTTATGGTAATCGTGC
GAGAGGGCGCAGGGACTTCCTTTGTCCCAAATCTGTGCGGAGCCGAAATCTGGGAGGCGCCGCCGCACCC
CCTCTAGCGGGCGCGGGGCGAAGCGGTGCGGCGCCGGCAGGAAGGAAATGGGCGGGGAGGGCCTTCGTGC
GTCGCCGCGCCGCCGTCCCCTTCTCCCTCTCCAGCCTCGGGGCTGTCCGCGGGGGGACGGCTGCCTTCGG
GGGGGACGGGGCAGGGCGGGGTTCGGCTTCTGGCGTGTGACCGGCGGCTCTAGCTAGAGCCTCTGCTAAC
CATGTTCATGCCTTCTTCTTTTTCCTACAGCTCCTGGGCAACGTGCTGGTTATTGTGCTGTCTCATCATT
TTGGCAAGAATTCACCATGAAGATGGACAAGAAAACCATCGTGTGGTTTCGGAGAGATCTGAGGATTGAG
GACAACCCAGCCCTGGCCGCTGCCGCTCACGAAGGCAGCGTGTTTCCAGTGTTCATCTGGTGCCCCGAGG
AAGAGGGACAGTTCTACCCAGGAAGGGCCAGCCGCTGGTGGATGAAGCAGTCCCTGGCTCACCTGTCTCA
GAGTCTGAAGGCCCTGGGGTCAGATCTGACCCTGATCAAAACCCATAACACAATCAGCGCCATTCTGGAC
TGTATTCGGGTGACTGGAGCCACCAAAGTGGTGTTTAATCACCTGTATGATCCCGTGAGCCTGGTGCGGG
ACCATACAGTGAAGGAGAAACTGGTGGAAAGAGGCATCAGTGTGCAGTCATACAACGGGGATCTGCTGTA
TGAGCCATGGGAAATCTACTGCGAGAAGGGGAAACCCTTTACCAGCTTCAATTCCTACTGGAAGAAATGT
CTGGACATGAGCGAGCTGATTAAGGAGAACATGCACATGAAGCTGTACATGGAGGGCACCGTGGACAACC
ATCACTTCAAGTGCACATCCGAGGGCGAAGGCAAGCCCTACGAGGGCACCCAGACCATGAGAATCAAGGT
GGTCGAGGGCGGCCCTCTCCCCTTCGCCTTCGACATCCTGGCTACTAGCTTCCTCTACGGCAGCAAGACC
TTCATCAACCACACCCAGGGCATCCCCGACTTCTTCAAGCAGTCCTTCCCTGAGGGCTTCACATGGGAGA
GAGTCACCACATACGAAGACGGGGGCGTGCTGACCGCTACCCAGGACACCAGCCTCCAGGACGGCTGCCT
CATCTACAACGTCAAGATCAGAGGGGTGAACTTCACATCCAACGGCCCTGTGATGCAGAAGAAAACACTC
GGCTGGGAGGCATTCACCGAGACGCTGTACCCCGCTGACGGCGGCCTGGAAGGCAGAAACGACATGGCCC
TGAAGCTCGTGGGCGGGAGCCATCTGATCGCAAACGCCAAGACCACATATAGATCCAAGAAACCCGCTAA
GAACCTCAAGATGCCTGGCGTCTACTATGTGGACTACAGACTGGAAAGAATCAAGGAGGCCAACAACGAG
ACCTACGTCGAGCAGCACGAGGTGGCAGTGGCCAGATACCCATGGAGGCTGATGCCTATTACAGCCGCTG
CCGAAGCTATCTGGGCCTGCTCCATTGAAGAGCTGGGACTGGAAAACGAGGCCGAAAAGCCTTCTAATGC
TCTGCTGACTCGCGCCTGGTCCCCAGGATGGTCTAACGCTGATAAACTGCTGAATGAGTTCATCGAAAAG
CAGCTGATTGACTATGCCAAAAACTCTAAGAAAGTGGTGGGCAACAGCACCAGCCTGCTGTCTCCATACC
TGCACTTTGGAGAGATCAGTGTGCGGCACGTGTTCCAGTGCGCTAGAATGAAGCAGATCATTTGGGCCAG
GGATAAAAACAGTGAGGGCGAAGAGTCAGCCGACCTGTTTCTGAGGGGAATCGGACTGAGGGAGTACTCC
CGCTATATTTGTTTCAATTTTCCCTTCACTCACGAACAGTCACTGCTGAGCCATCTGCGGTTCTTTCCTT
GGGACGCTGATGTGGACAAGTTCAAAGCCTGGCGGCAGGGAAGAACAGGCTATCCCCTGGTGGATGCTGG
AATGAGAGAGCTGTGGGCCACTGGCTGGATGCACAATAGGATCCGCGTGATTGTGAGCTCCTTTGCTGTG
AAGTTCCTGCTGCTGCCTTGGAAGTGGGGCATGAAATATTTTTGGGATACACTGCTAGCTGCCGACCTGG
AGTGTGACATCCTGGGGTGGCAGTACATCTCCGGATCTATTCCAGATGGCCATGAACTGGATAGGCTGGA
CAACCCCGCTCTGCAGGGCGCTAAGTATGACCCTGAGGGAGAATACATCAGGCAGTGGCTGCCTGAGCTG
GCTAGGCTGCCAACTGAATGGATTCACCATCCCTGGGACGCTCCTCTGACAGTGCTGAAGGCCAGTGGGG
TGGAGCTGGGAACTAATTACGCTAAACCTATCGTGGATATTGACACCGCCAGAGAGCTGCTGGCTAAGGC
CATCTCCCGGACCAGAGAAGCCCAGATCATGATTGGCGCTGCCTCTAGTTAAGTCGACGGATCTTTTTCC
CTCTGCCAAAAATTATGGGGACATCATGAAGCCCCTTGAGCATCTGACTTCTGGCTAATAAAGGAAATTT
ATTTTCATTGCAATAGTGTGTTGGAATTTTTTGTGTCTCTCACTCGGAAGGACATATGGGAGGGCAAATC
ATTTAAAACATCAGAATGAGTATTTGGTTTAGAGTTTGGCAACATATGCCCATATGCTGGCTGCCATGAA
CAAAGGTTGGCTATAAAGAGGTCATCAGTATATGAAACAGCCCCCTGCTGTCCATTCCTTATTCCATAGA
AAAGCCTTGACTTGAGGTTAGATTTTTTTTATATTTTGTTTTGTGTTATTTTTTTCTTTAACATCCCTAA
AATTTTCCTTACATGTTTTACTAGCCAGATTTTTCCTCCTCTCCTGACTACTCCCAGTCATAGCTGTCCC
TCTTCTCTTATGGAGATCCCTCGACCTGCAGCCCAAGCTTGGCGTAATCATGGTCATAGCTGTTTCCTGT
GTGAAATTGTTATCCGCTCACAATTCCACACAACATACGAGCCGGAAGCATAAAGTGTAAAGCCTGGGGT
GCCTAATGAGTGAGCTAACTCACATTAATTGCGTTGCGCTCACTGCCCGCTTTCCAGTCGGGAAACCTGT
CGTGCCAGCGGATCCGCATCTCAATTAGTCAGCAACCATAGTCCCGCCCCTAACTCCGCCCATCCCGCCC
CTAACTCCGCCCAGTTCCGCCCATTCTCCGCCCCATGGCTGACTAATTTTTTTTATTTATGCAGAGGCCG
AGGCCGCCTCGGCCTCTGAGCTATTCCAGAAGTAGTGAGGAGGCTTTTTTGGAGGCCTAGGCTTTTGCAA
AAAGCTAACTTGTTTATTGCAGCTTATAATGGTTACAAATAAAGCAATAGCATCACAAATTTCACAAATA
AAGCATTTTTTTCACTGCATTCTAGTTGTGGTTTGTCCAAACTCATCAATGTATCTTATCATGTCTGGAT
CCGCTGCATTAATGAATCGGCCAACGCGCGGGGAGAGGCGGTTTGCGTATTGGGCGCTCTTCCGCTTCCT
CGCTCACTGACTCGCTGCGCTCGGTCGTTCGGCTGCGGCGAGCGGTATCAGCTCACTCAAAGGCGGTAAT
ACGGTTATCCACAGAATCAGGGGATAACGCAGGAAAGAACATGTGAGCAAAAGGCCAGCAAAAGGCCAGG
AACCGTAAAAAGGCCGCGTTGCTGGCGTTTTTCCATAGGCTCCGCCCCCCTGACGAGCATCACAAAAATC
GACGCTCAAGTCAGAGGTGGCGAAACCCGACAGGACTATAAAGATACCAGGCGTTTCCCCCTGGAAGCTC
CCTCGTGCGCTCTCCTGTTCCGACCCTGCCGCTTACCGGATACCTGTCCGCCTTTCTCCCTTCGGGAAGC
GTGGCGCTTTCTCATAGCTCACGCTGTAGGTATCTCAGTTCGGTGTAGGTCGTTCGCTCCAAGCTGGGCT
GTGTGCACGAACCCCCCGTTCAGCCCGACCGCTGCGCCTTATCCGGTAACTATCGTCTTGAGTCCAACCC
GGTAAGACACGACTTATCGCCACTGGCAGCAGCCACTGGTAACAGGATTAGCAGAGCGAGGTATGTAGGC
GGTGCTACAGAGTTCTTGAAGTGGTGGCCTAACTACGGCTACACTAGAAGAACAGTATTTGGTATCTGCG
CTCTGCTGAAGCCAGTTACCTTCGGAAAAAGAGTTGGTAGCTCTTGATCCGGCAAACAAACCACCGCTGG
TAGCGGTGGTTTTTTTGTTTGCAAGCAGCAGATTACGCGCAGAAAAAAAGGATCTCAAGAAGATCCTTTG
ATCTTTTCTACGGGGTCTGACGCTCAGTGGAACGAAAACTCACGTTAAGGGATTTTGGTCATGAGATTAT
CAAAAAGGATCTTCACCTAGATCCTTTTAAATTAAAAATGAAGTTTTAAATCAATCTAAAGTATATATGA
GTAAACTTGGTCTGACAGTTACCAATGCTTAATCAGTGAGGCACCTATCTCAGCGATCTGTCTATTTCGT
TCATCCATAGTTGCCTGACTCCCCGTCGTGTAGATAACTACGATACGGGAGGGCTTACCATCTGGCCCCA
GTGCTGCAATGATACCGCGAGACCCACGCTCACCGGCTCCAGATTTATCAGCAATAAACCAGCCAGCCGG
AAGGGCCGAGCGCAGAAGTGGTCCTGCAACTTTATCCGCCTCCATCCAGTCTATTAATTGTTGCCGGGAA
GCTAGAGTAAGTAGTTCGCCAGTTAATAGTTTGCGCAACGTTGTTGCCATTGCTACAGGCATCGTGGTGT
CACGCTCGTCGTTTGGTATGGCTTCATTCAGCTCCGGTTCCCAACGATCAAGGCGAGTTACATGATCCCC
CATGTTGTGCAAAAAAGCGGTTAGCTCCTTCGGTCCTCCGATCGTTGTCAGAAGTAAGTTGGCCGCAGTG
TTATCACTCATGGTTATGGCAGCACTGCATAATTCTCTTACTGTCATGCCATCCGTAAGATGCTTTTCTG
TGACTGGTGAGTACTCAACCAAGTCATTCTGAGAATAGTGTATGCGGCGACCGAGTTGCTCTTGCCCGGC
GTCAATACGGGATAATACCGCGCCACATAGCAGAACTTTAAAAGTGCTCATCATTGGAAAACGTTCTTCG
GGGCGAAAACTCTCAAGGATCTTACCGCTGTTGAGATCCAGTTCGATGTAACCCACTCGTGCACCCAACT
GATCTTCAGCATCTTTTACTTTCACCAGCGTTTCTGGGTGAGCAAAAACAGGAAGGCAAAATGCCGCAAA
AAAGGGAATAAGGGCGACACGGAAATGTTGAATACTCATACTCTTCCTTTTTCAATATTATTGAAGCATT
TATCAGGGTTATTGTCTCATGAGCGGATACATATTTGAATGTATTTAGAAAAATAAACAAATAGGGGTTC
CGCGCACATTTCCCCGAAAAGTGCCACCTGGGTCGATC
